Addgene plasmid #37883: MSCV-N 18E6
Depositing lab: Karl Munger. Depositing organization: Brigham and Women's Hospital. Publication: Interpreting cancer genomes using systematic host network perturbations by tumour virus proteins. Rozenblatt-Rosen O, Deo RC, Padi M, Adelmant G, Calderwood MA, Rolland T, Grace M, Dricot A, Askenazi M, Tavares M, Pevzner SJ, Abderazzaq F, Byrdsong D, Carvunis AR, Chen AA, Cheng J, Correll M, Duarte M, Fan C, Feltkamp MC, Ficarro SB, Franchi R, Garg BK, Gulbahce N, Hao T, Holthaus AM, James R, Korkhin A, Litovchick L, Mar JC, Pak TR, Rabello S, Rubio R, Shen Y, Singh S, Spangle JM, Tasan M, Wanamaker S, Webber JT, Roecklein-Canfield J, Johannsen E, Barabasi AL, Beroukhim R, Kieff E, Cusick ME, Hill DE, Munger K, Marto JA, Quackenbush J, Roth FP, DeCaprio JA, Vidal M. Nature. 2012 Jul 26;487(7408):491-5. 10.1038/nature11288 PubMed 22810586.
Backbone
  Vector backbone: MSCV-N FLAGHA
  Backbone size w/o insert (bp): 8162
  Total vector size (bp): 7142
  Vector type: Mammalian Expression, Retroviral
  Selectable markers: Puromycin
Growth in bacteria
  Bacterial resistance: Ampicillin, 100 μg/mL
  Growth temperature: 37°C
  Growth strain: DH5alpha
  Copy number: Low Copy
Gene/Insert
  Gene/Insert name: HPV 18E6 (alt names: E6; HpV18gp1)
  Species: HPV
  GenBank ID: NP_040310.1
  Entrez Gene: E6 (a.k.a. HpV18gp1)
  Promoter: PKG
  Tag / fusion protein: Flag (N terminal on backbone); HA (N terminal on backbone)
  Cloning method: Gateway Cloning
  Sequencing primers: 5′ LXSN 5'; 3′ MSCV-N seq. rev
Resource information
  A portion of this plasmid was derived from a plasmid made by: Y. Jacob lab
Terms and licenses: Academic/Nonprofit Terms; Industry Terms: Not Available to Industry
How to cite: MSCV-N 18E6 was a gift from Karl Munger (Addgene plasmid # 37883 ; http://n2t.net/addgene:37883 ; RRID:Addgene_37883)
