[The description below was written by a language model from this plasmid's Addgene catalogue record.]
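Description:
MSCV-N 18E6 is a retroviral mammalian expression plasmid built on the MSCV-N FLAGHA backbone, a murine stem cell virus-derived vector. It is propagated in E. coli as a low-copy plasmid under ampicillin selection, and it carries a puromycin marker for selecting transduced or transfected mammalian cells. No feature table accompanies the record, so the LTRs, packaging signal and bacterial origin expected of an MSCV-type vector are not individually documented. The listed total size (7142 bp) is smaller than the listed empty backbone (8162 bp). This is consistent with Gateway cloning, in which a recombination cassette in the destination vector is replaced by a shorter insert, although the record does not explain the difference.

The insert is the E6 open reading frame of human papillomavirus type 18, a high-risk HPV oncoprotein, introduced by Gateway recombination. The backbone supplies tandem Flag and HA epitopes at the N terminus, so E6 is produced as a doubly tagged fusion suitable for detection and sequential affinity purification. The promoter is recorded as "PKG", which probably means PGK. In MSCV vectors of this design the PGK promoter usually drives the puromycin resistance gene while the viral LTR drives the insert, but the record does not clarify which arrangement applies here.

The plasmid was deposited with a study that systematically examined how tumour virus proteins perturb host cell networks. Its design suits stable expression of tagged HPV18 E6 in mammalian cells by retroviral transduction, for example to identify interacting host proteins or to follow downstream cellular effects.
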