>Addgene plasmid #37883 | MSCV-N 18E6 | depositor partial sequence | sequence record 47528 | Tag and insert
AGATCTGCGACCATGGACTACAAGGACGACGATGACAAGCTCGATGGAGGATACCCATACGATGTTCCAG
ATTACGCTGCTCGAGGTTATCAAACAAGTTTGTACAAAAAAGTTGGCACCATGGCGCGCTTTGAGGATCC
AACACGGCGACCCTACAAGCTACCTGATCTGTGCACGGAACTGAACACTTCACTGCAAGACATAGAAATA
ACCTGTGTATATTGCAAGACAGTATTGGAACTTACAGAGGTATTTGAATTTGCATTTAAAGATTTATTTG
TGGTGTATAGAGACAGTATACCGCATGCTGCATGCCATAAATGTATAGATTTTTATTCTAGAATTAGAGA
ATTAAGACATTATTCAGACTCTGTGTATGGAGACACATTGGAAAAACTAACTAACACTGGGTTATACAAT
TTATTAATAAGGTGCCTGCGGTGCCAGAAACCGTTGAATCCAGCAGAAAAACTTAGACACCTTAATGAAA
AACGACGATTTCACAACATAGCTGGGCACTATAGAGGCCAGTGCCATTCGTGCTGCAACCGAGCACGACA
GGAACGACTCCAACGACGCAGAGAAACACAAGTATAGCCAACTTTCTTGTACAAAGTGGTTCGATAACGA
ATTC
