>Addgene plasmid #37883 | MSCV-N 18E6 | addgene partial sequence | sequence record 50245 | pLXSN-5
TCACTCCTTCTCTGGCGCCGGAATTAGATCTGCCACCATGGACTACAAGGATGACGATGACAAGCTCGAT
GGAGGATACCCATACGATGTTCCAGATTACGCTGCTCGAGGTTATCAAACAAGTTTGTACAAAAAAGTTG
GCACCATGGCGCGCTTTGAGGATCCAACACGGCGACCCTACAAGCTACCTGATCTGTGCACGGAACTGAA
CACTTCACTGCAAGACATAGAAATAACCTGTGTATATTGCAAGACAGTATTGGAACTTACAGAGGTATTT
GAATTTGCATTTAAAGATTTATTTGTGGTGTATAGAGACAGTATACCGCATGCTGCATGCCATAAATGTA
TAGATTTTTATTCTAGAATTAGAGAATTAAGACATTATTCAGACTCTGTGTATGGAGACACATTGGAAAA
ACTAACTAACACTGGGTTATACAATTTATTAATAAGGTGCCTGCGGTGCCAGAAACCGTTGAATCCAGCA
GAAAAACTTAGACACCTTAATGAAAAACGACGATTTCACAACATAGCTGGGCACTATAGAGGCCAGTGCC
ATTCGTGCTGCAACCGAGCACGACAGGAACGACTCCAACGACGCAGAGAAACACAAGTATAGCCAACTTT
CTTGTACAAAGTGGTTCGATAACGAATTCCGCCCCCCCCCCC
